Addgene plasmid #199645: LentiCas9-sgCh2-2-Blast
Purpose: Expresses Cas9 and sgRNA control guide targeting intergenic region
Depositing lab: William Hahn. Depositing organization: Dana-Farber Cancer Institute. Publication: VRK1 as a synthetic lethal target in VRK2 promoter-methylated cancers of the nervous system. So J, Mabe NW, Englinger B, Chow KH, Moyer SM, Yerrum S, Trissal MC, Marques JG, Kwon JJ, Shim B, Pal S, Panditharatna E, Quinn T, Schaefer DA, Jeong D, Mayhew DL, Hwang J, Beroukhim R, Ligon KL, Stegmaier K, Filbin MG, Hahn WC. JCI Insight. 2022 Oct 10;7(19):e158755. doi: 10.1172/jci.insight.158755. PubMed 36040810.
Backbone
  Vector backbone: lentiCas9-Blast
  Vector type: Lentiviral
  Selectable markers: Blasticidin
Growth in bacteria
  Bacterial resistance: Ampicillin, 100 μg/mL
  Growth temperature: 30°C
  Growth strain: NEB Stable
  Copy number: High Copy
Gene/Insert
  Gene/Insert name: N/A
  gRNA/shRNA sequence: GGTGTGCGTATGAAGCAGTG
  Species: H. sapiens (human)
  Cloning method: Restriction Enzyme; 5′ cloning site Unknown (unknown if destroyed)
Terms and licenses: Academic/Nonprofit Terms; Industry Terms: Not Available to Industry
How to cite: LentiCas9-sgCh2-2-Blast was a gift from William Hahn (Addgene plasmid # 199645 ; http://n2t.net/addgene:199645 ; RRID:Addgene_199645)
