[The description below was written by a language model from this plasmid's Addgene catalogue record and pLannotate feature annotations shown in this document.]
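Description:
LentiCas9-sgCh2-2-Blast is an all-in-one lentiviral CRISPR plasmid, built on the lentiCas9-Blast backbone, that delivers both Streptococcus pyogenes Cas9 and a single guide RNA to mammalian cells. The guide is a negative-control sgRNA directed at an intergenic region of the human genome, so there is no gene insert as such. It is meant to induce a Cas9 cut without disrupting a coding gene, giving a cutting control to compare with gene-targeting guides in knockout experiments. In bacteria the plasmid is maintained through a high-copy ColE1/pUC-type origin and ampicillin resistance (AmpR). The backbone also carries an f1 origin and an SV40/EM7-driven BleoR cassette outside the viral region.

The transfer cassette has a third-generation, self-inactivating layout. A CMV enhancer/promoter is fused to a truncated HIV-1 5' LTR and drives production of the genomic RNA in packaging cells. This is followed by the Ψ packaging signal with a gag fragment, the RRE for Rev-dependent nuclear export, and the cPPT/CTS, which aids nuclear import. The cassette ends in a ΔU3 3' LTR that inactivates LTR promoter activity after integration.

Between the LTRs, a human U6 RNA polymerase III promoter transcribes the spacer joined to the S. pyogenes gRNA scaffold. Downstream, an EF-1α core promoter drives the Cas9 coding sequence, followed by the blasticidin S deaminase gene (BSD). The feature table annotates no separate promoter for BSD, suggesting it is co-expressed with Cas9, although the linking element is not annotated. A WPRE after BSD enhances transcript stability and expression. Transduced cells are selected with blasticidin.
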