Features (pLannotate 1.2.2; 34 found; start..end, strand, type, name):
    208..432     +  polyA_signal   bGH poly(A) signal: bovine growth hormone polyadenylation signal
    436..457     +  promoter       SV40 promoter (fragment): SV40 enhancer and early promoter
    478..906     +  rep_origin     f1 ori (sequence partly withheld): f1 bacteriophage origin of replication; arrow indicates direction of (+) strand synthesis
    920..1249    +  promoter       SV40 promoter: SV40 enhancer and early promoter
   1297..1344    +  promoter       EM7 promoter: synthetic bacterial promoter&nbsp
   1363..1737    +  CDS            BleoR: antibiotic-binding protein; Sh ble from Streptoalloteichus hindustanus; confers resistance to bleomycin, phleomycin, and Zeocin™
   1747..1872    +  CDS            ble (fragment): BLE_KLEPN - Experimental evidence at protein level: Swiss-Prot protein existence level 1. Binding protein with a strong affinity to the bleomycin family of antibiotics. Binds to CL990; an antimitotic-antibiotic compound. From Klebsiella pneumoniae.
   1867..1988    +  polyA_signal   SV40 poly(A) signal: SV40 polyadenylation signal
   2059..2081    -  protein_bind   lac operator (fragment): The lac repressor binds to the lac operator to inhibit transcription in E. coli. This inhibition can be relieved by adding lactose or isopropyl-β-D-thiogalactopyranoside (IPTG). lac repressor encoded by lacI
   2085..2115    -  promoter       lac promoter: promoter for the E. coli lac operon
   2130..2151    -  protein_bind   CAP binding site: CAP binding activates transcription in the presence of cAMP. E. coli catabolite activator protein
   2164..2256    -  CDS            lacI (fragment): lac repressor; lacI; The lac repressor binds to the lac operator to inhibit transcription in E. coli. This inhibition can be relieved by adding lactose or isopropyl-β-D-thiogalactopyranoside (IPTG).
   2439..3027    -  rep_origin     ori: high-copy-number ColE1/pMB1/pBR322/pUC origin of replication
   3198..4058    -  CDS            AmpR: β-lactamase; bla; confers resistance to ampicillin, carbenicillin, and related antibiotics
   4059..4163    -  promoter       AmpR promoter: bla
   4222..4274    -  misc_feature   bom (fragment): basis of mobility region from pBR322
   4429..4808    +  enhancer       CMV enhancer: human cytomegalovirus immediate early enhancer
   4809..5008    +  promoter       CMV promoter: human cytomegalovirus (CMV) immediate early promoter
   5026..5206    +  LTR            5' LTR (truncated): truncated 5' long terminal repeat (LTR) from HIV-1
   5253..5378    +  misc_feature   HIV-1 Ψ: packaging signal of human immunodeficiency virus type 1
   5362..5725    +  CDS            HIV-1 gag (fragment): gag protein from human immunodeficiency virus 1; gag
   5871..6104    +  misc_feature   RRE: The Rev response element (RRE) of HIV-1 allows for Rev-dependent mRNA export from the nucleus to the cytoplasm.
   6481..6581    +  CDS            Rev (fragment): human immunodeficiency virus 1 (HIV-1) Rev protein; rev; enhances nuclear export of unspliced and incompletely spliced viral mRNAs
   6631..6748    +  misc_feature   cPPT/CTS: central polypurine tract and central termination sequence of HIV-1
   6799..7039    +  promoter       U6 promoter: RNA polymerase III promoter for human U6 snRNA
   7069..7144    +  misc_RNA       gRNA scaffold: guide RNA scaffold for the Streptococcus pyogenes CRISPR/Cas9 system
   7162..7180    +  CDS            small t antigen (fragment): SV40 (simian virus 40) small t antigen
   7206..7417    +  promoter       EF-1α core promoter: core promoter for human elongation factor EF-1α
   7442..11545   +  CDS            Cas9: Cas9 (Csn1) endonuclease from the Streptococcus pyogenes Type II CRISPR/Cas system generates RNA-guided double strand breaks in DNA
  11684..12082   +  CDS            BSD: blasticidin S deaminase; Aspergillus terreus BSD; confers resistance to blasticidin
  12083..12104   +  misc_feature   MCS (fragment): pBluescript multiple cloning site
  12107..12695   +  misc_feature   WPRE: woodchuck hepatitis virus posttranscriptional regulatory element
  12746..12765   +  misc_feature   cPPT/CTS (fragment): central polypurine tract and central termination sequence of HIV-1
  12767..176     +  LTR            3' LTR (ΔU3) (across the origin): self-inactivating 3' long terminal repeat (LTR) from HIV-1
>Addgene plasmid #199645 | LentiCas9-sgCh2-2-Blast | addgene full sequence | sequence record 394136 | Addgene NGS Result
TCTCTGGTTAGACCAGATCTGAGCCTGGGAGCTCTCTGGCTAACTAGGGAACCCACTGCTTAAGCCTCAA
TAAAGCTTGCCTTGAGTGCTTCAAGTAGTGTGTGCCCGTCTGTTGTGTGACTCTGGTAACTAGAGATCCC
TCAGACCCTTTTAGTCAGTGTGGAAAATCTCTAGCAGGGCCCGTTTAAACCCGCTGATCAGCCTCGACTG
TGCCTTCTAGTTGCCAGCCATCTGTTGTTTGCCCCTCCCCCGTGCCTTCCTTGACCCTGGAAGGTGCCAC
TCCCACTGTCCTTTCCTAATAAAATGAGGAAATTGCATCGCATTGTCTGAGTAGGTGTCATTCTATTCTG
GGGGGTGGGGTGGGGCAGGACAGCAAGGGGGAGGATTGGGAAGACAATAGCAGGCATGCTGGGGATGCGG
TGGGCTCTATGGCTTCTGAGGCGGAAAGAACCAGCTGGGGCTCTAGGGGGTATCCCC
[124 nt withheld, positions 478-601]
C
[91 nt withheld, positions 603-693]
A
[49 nt withheld, positions 695-743]
CCTTTGACGTTGGAGTCCACGTTCTTT
[37 nt withheld, positions 771-807]
ACCCTATCTCGGTCTATTCTTTTGATTTATAAGGGATTTTGCCGATTTCGGCCTATTGGTTAAAAAATGA
GCTGATTTAACAAAAATTTAACGCGAATTAATTCTGTGGAATGTGTGTCAGTTAGGGTGTGGAAAGTCCC
CAGGCTCCCCAGCAGGCAGAAGTATGCAAAGCATGCATCTCAATTAGTCAGCAACCAGGTGTGGAAAGTC
CCCAGGCTCCCCAGCAGGCAGAAGTATGCAAAGCATGCATCTCAATTAGTCAGCAACCATAGTCCCGCCC
CTAACTCCGCCCATCCCGCCCCTAACTCCGCCCAGTTCCGCCCATTCTCCGCCCCATGGCTGACTAATTT
TTTTTATTTATGCAGAGGCCGAGGCCGCCTCTGCCTCTGAGCTATTCCAGAAGTAGTGAGGAGGCTTTTT
TGGAGGCCTAGGCTTTTGCAAAAAGCTCCCGGGAGCTTGTATATCCATTTTCGGATCTGATCAGCACGTG
TTGACAATTAATCATCGGCATAGTATATCGGCATAGTATAATACGACAAGGTGAGGAACTAAACCATGGC
CAAGTTGACCAGTGCCGTTCCGGTGCTCACCGCGCGCGACGTCGCCGGAGCGGTCGAGTTCTGGACCGAC
CGGCTCGGGTTCTCCCGGGACTTCGTGGAGGACGACTTCGCCGGTGTGGTCCGGGACGACGTGACCCTGT
TCATCAGCGCGGTCCAGGACCAGGTGGTGCCGGACAACACCCTGGCCTGGGTGTGGGTGCGCGGCCTGGA
CGAGCTGTACGCCGAGTGGTCGGAGGTCGTGTCCACGAACTTCCGGGACGCCTCCGGGCCGGCCATGACC
GAGATCGGCGAGCAGCCGTGGGGGCGGGAGTTCGCCCTGCGCGACCCGGCCGGCAACTGCGTGCACTTCG
TGGCCGAGGAGCAGGACTGACACGTGCTACGAGATTTCGATTCCACCGCCGCCTTCTATGAAAGGTTGGG
CTTCGGAATCGTTTTCCGGGACGCCGGCTGGATGATCCTCCAGCGCGGGGATCTCATGCTGGAGTTCTTC
GCCCACCCCAACTTGTTTATTGCAGCTTATAATGGTTACAAATAAAGCAATAGCATCACAAATTTCACAA
ATAAAGCATTTTTTTCACTGCATTCTAGTTGTGGTTTGTCCAAACTCATCAATGTATCTTATCATGTCTG
TATACCGTCGACCTCTAGCTAGAGCTTGGCGTAATCATGGTCATAGCTGTTTCCTGTGTGAAATTGTTAT
CCGCTCACAATTCCACACAACATACGAGCCGGAAGCATAAAGTGTAAAGCCTGGGGTGCCTAATGAGTGA
GCTAACTCACATTAATTGCGTTGCGCTCACTGCCCGCTTTCCAGTCGGGAAACCTGTCGTGCCAGCTGCA
TTAATGAATCGGCCAACGCGCGGGGAGAGGCGGTTTGCGTATTGGGCGCTCTTCCGCTTCCTCGCTCACT
GACTCGCTGCGCTCGGTCGTTCGGCTGCGGCGAGCGGTATCAGCTCACTCAAAGGCGGTAATACGGTTAT
CCACAGAATCAGGGGATAACGCAGGAAAGAACATGTGAGCAAAAGGCCAGCAAAAGGCCAGGAACCGTAA
AAAGGCCGCGTTGCTGGCGTTTTTCCATAGGCTCCGCCCCCCTGACGAGCATCACAAAAATCGACGCTCA
AGTCAGAGGTGGCGAAACCCGACAGGACTATAAAGATACCAGGCGTTTCCCCCTGGAAGCTCCCTCGTGC
GCTCTCCTGTTCCGACCCTGCCGCTTACCGGATACCTGTCCGCCTTTCTCCCTTCGGGAAGCGTGGCGCT
TTCTCATAGCTCACGCTGTAGGTATCTCAGTTCGGTGTAGGTCGTTCGCTCCAAGCTGGGCTGTGTGCAC
GAACCCCCCGTTCAGCCCGACCGCTGCGCCTTATCCGGTAACTATCGTCTTGAGTCCAACCCGGTAAGAC
ACGACTTATCGCCACTGGCAGCAGCCACTGGTAACAGGATTAGCAGAGCGAGGTATGTAGGCGGTGCTAC
AGAGTTCTTGAAGTGGTGGCCTAACTACGGCTACACTAGAAGAACAGTATTTGGTATCTGCGCTCTGCTG
AAGCCAGTTACCTTCGGAAAAAGAGTTGGTAGCTCTTGATCCGGCAAACAAACCACCGCTGGTAGCGGTG
GTTTTTTTGTTTGCAAGCAGCAGATTACGCGCAGAAAAAAAGGATCTCAAGAAGATCCTTTGATCTTTTC
TACGGGGTCTGACGCTCAGTGGAACGAAAACTCACGTTAAGGGATTTTGGTCATGAGATTATCAAAAAGG
ATCTTCACCTAGATCCTTTTAAATTAAAAATGAAGTTTTAAATCAATCTAAAGTATATATGAGTAAACTT
GGTCTGACAGTTACCAATGCTTAATCAGTGAGGCACCTATCTCAGCGATCTGTCTATTTCGTTCATCCAT
AGTTGCCTGACTCCCCGTCGTGTAGATAACTACGATACGGGAGGGCTTACCATCTGGCCCCAGTGCTGCA
ATGATACCGCGAGACCCACGCTCACCGGCTCCAGATTTATCAGCAATAAACCAGCCAGCCGGAAGGGCCG
AGCGCAGAAGTGGTCCTGCAACTTTATCCGCCTCCATCCAGTCTATTAATTGTTGCCGGGAAGCTAGAGT
AAGTAGTTCGCCAGTTAATAGTTTGCGCAACGTTGTTGCCATTGCTACAGGCATCGTGGTGTCACGCTCG
TCGTTTGGTATGGCTTCATTCAGCTCCGGTTCCCAACGATCAAGGCGAGTTACATGATCCCCCATGTTGT
GCAAAAAAGCGGTTAGCTCCTTCGGTCCTCCGATCGTTGTCAGAAGTAAGTTGGCCGCAGTGTTATCACT
CATGGTTATGGCAGCACTGCATAATTCTCTTACTGTCATGCCATCCGTAAGATGCTTTTCTGTGACTGGT
GAGTACTCAACCAAGTCATTCTGAGAATAGTGTATGCGGCGACCGAGTTGCTCTTGCCCGGCGTCAATAC
GGGATAATACCGCGCCACATAGCAGAACTTTAAAAGTGCTCATCATTGGAAAACGTTCTTCGGGGCGAAA
ACTCTCAAGGATCTTACCGCTGTTGAGATCCAGTTCGATGTAACCCACTCGTGCACCCAACTGATCTTCA
GCATCTTTTACTTTCACCAGCGTTTCTGGGTGAGCAAAAACAGGAAGGCAAAATGCCGCAAAAAAGGGAA
TAAGGGCGACACGGAAATGTTGAATACTCATACTCTTCCTTTTTCAATATTATTGAAGCATTTATCAGGG
TTATTGTCTCATGAGCGGATACATATTTGAATGTATTTAGAAAAATAAACAAATAGGGGTTCCGCGCACA
TTTCCCCGAAAAGTGCCACCTGACGTCGACGGATCGGGAGATCTCCCGATCCCCTATGGTGCACTCTCAG
TACAATCTGCTCTGATGCCGCATAGTTAAGCCAGTATCTGCTCCCTGCTTGTGTGTTGGAGGTCGCTGAG
TAGTGCGCGAGCAAAATTTAAGCTACAACAAGGCAAGGCTTGACCGACAATTGCATGAAGAATCTGCTTA
GGGTTAGGCGTTTTGCGCTGCTTCGCGATGTACGGGCCAGATATACGCGTTGACATTGATTATTGACTAG
TTATTAATAGTAATCAATTACGGGGTCATTAGTTCATAGCCCATATATGGAGTTCCGCGTTACATAACTT
ACGGTAAATGGCCCGCCTGGCTGACCGCCCAACGACCCCCGCCCATTGACGTCAATAATGACGTATGTTC
CCATAGTAACGCCAATAGGGACTTTCCATTGACGTCAATGGGTGGAGTATTTACGGTAAACTGCCCACTT
GGCAGTACATCAAGTGTATCATATGCCAAGTACGCCCCCTATTGACGTCAATGACGGTAAATGGCCCGCC
TGGCATTATGCCCAGTACATGACCTTATGGGACTTTCCTACTTGGCAGTACATCTACGTATTAGTCATCG
CTATTACCATGGTGATGCGGTTTTGGCAGTACATCAATGGGCGTGGATAGCGGTTTGACTCACGGGGATT
TCCAAGTCTCCACCCCATTGACGTCAATGGGAGTTTGTTTTGGCACCAAAATCAACGGGACTTTCCAAAA
TGTCGTAACAACTCCGCCCCATTGACGCAAATGGGCGGTAGGCGTGTACGGTGGGAGGTCTATATAAGCA
GCGCGTTTTGCCTGTACTGGGTCTCTCTGGTTAGACCAGATCTGAGCCTGGGAGCTCTCTGGCTAACTAG
GGAACCCACTGCTTAAGCCTCAATAAAGCTTGCCTTGAGTGCTTCAAGTAGTGTGTGCCCGTCTGTTGTG
TGACTCTGGTAACTAGAGATCCCTCAGACCCTTTTAGTCAGTGTGGAAAATCTCTAGCAGTGGCGCCCGA
ACAGGGACTTGAAAGCGAAAGGGAAACCAGAGGAGCTCTCTCGACGCAGGACTCGGCTTGCTGAAGCGCG
CACGGCAAGAGGCGAGGGGCGGCGACTGGTGAGTACGCCAAAAATTTTGACTAGCGGAGGCTAGAAGGAG
AGAGATGGGTGCGAGAGCGTCAGTATTAAGCGGGGGAGAATTAGATCGCGATGGGAAAAAATTCGGTTAA
GGCCAGGGGGAAAGAAAAAATATAAATTAAAACATATAGTATGGGCAAGCAGGGAGCTAGAACGATTCGC
AGTTAATCCTGGCCTGTTAGAAACATCAGAAGGCTGTAGACAAATACTGGGACAGCTACAACCATCCCTT
CAGACAGGATCAGAAGAACTTAGATCATTATATAATACAGTAGCAACCCTCTATTGTGTGCATCAAAGGA
TAGAGATAAAAGACACCAAGGAAGCTTTAGACAAGATAGAGGAAGAGCAAAACAAAAGTAAGACCACCGC
ACAGCAAGCGGCCGCTGATCTTCAGACCTGGAGGAGGAGATATGAGGGACAATTGGAGAAGTGAATTATA
TAAATATAAAGTAGTAAAAATTGAACCATTAGGAGTAGCACCCACCAAGGCAAAGAGAAGAGTGGTGCAG
AGAGAAAAAAGAGCAGTGGGAATAGGAGCTTTGTTCCTTGGGTTCTTGGGAGCAGCAGGAAGCACTATGG
GCGCAGCGTCAATGACGCTGACGGTACAGGCCAGACAATTATTGTCTGGTATAGTGCAGCAGCAGAACAA
TTTGCTGAGGGCTATTGAGGCGCAACAGCATCTGTTGCAACTCACAGTCTGGGGCATCAAGCAGCTCCAG
GCAAGAATCCTGGCTGTGGAAAGATACCTAAAGGATCAACAGCTCCTGGGGATTTGGGGTTGCTCTGGAA
AACTCATTTGCACCACTGCTGTGCCTTGGAATGCTAGTTGGAGTAATAAATCTCTGGAACAGATTTGGAA
TCACACGACCTGGATGGAGTGGGACAGAGAAATTAACAATTACACAAGCTTAATACACTCCTTAATTGAA
GAATCGCAAAACCAGCAAGAAAAGAATGAACAAGAATTATTGGAATTAGATAAATGGGCAAGTTTGTGGA
ATTGGTTTAACATAACAAATTGGCTGTGGTATATAAAATTATTCATAATGATAGTAGGAGGCTTGGTAGG
TTTAAGAATAGTTTTTGCTGTACTTTCTATAGTGAATAGAGTTAGGCAGGGATATTCACCATTATCGTTT
CAGACCCACCTCCCAACCCCGAGGGGACCCGACAGGCCCGAAGGAATAGAAGAAGAAGGTGGAGAGAGAG
ACAGAGACAGATCCATTCGATTAGTGAACGGATCGGCACTGCGTGCGCCAATTCTGCAGACAAATGGCAG
TATTCATCCACAATTTTAAAAGAAAAGGGGGGATTGGGGGGTACAGTGCAGGGGAAAGAATAGTAGACAT
AATAGCAACAGACATACAAACTAAAGAATTACAAAAACAAATTACAAAAATTCAAAATTTTCGGGTTTAT
TACAGGGACAGCAGAGATCCAGTTTGGTTAATTAAGGTACCGAGGGCCTATTTCCCATGATTCCTTCATA
TTTGCATATACGATACAAGGCTGTTAGAGAGATAATTAGAATTAATTTGACTGTAAACACAAAGATATTA
GTACAAAATACGTGACGTAGAAAGTAATAATTTCTTGGGTAGTTTGCAGTTTTAAAATTATGTTTTAAAA
TGGACTATCATATGCTTACCGTAACTTGAAAGTATTTCGATTTCTTGGCTTTATATATCTTGTGGAAAGG
ACGAAACACCGGGTGTGCGTATGAAGCAGTGGTTTTAGAGCTAGAAATAGCAAGTTAAAATAAGGCTAGT
CCGTTATCAACTTGAAAAAGTGGCACCGAGTCGGTGCTTTTTTGAATTCGCTAGCTAGGTCTTGAAAGGA
GTGGGAATTGGCTCCGGTGCCCGTCAGTGGGCAGAGCGCACATCGCCCACAGTCCCCGAGAAGTTGGGGG
GAGGGGTCGGCAATTGATCCGGTGCCTAGAGAAGGTGGCGCGGGGTAAACTGGGAAAGTGATGTCGTGTA
CTGGCTCCGCCTTTTTCCCGAGGGTGGGGGAGAACCGTATATAAGTGCAGTAGTCGCCGTGAACGTTCTT
TTTCGCAACGGGTTTGCCGCCAGAACACAGGACCGGTTCTAGAGCGCTGCCACCATGGACAAGAAGTACA
GCATCGGCCTGGACATCGGCACCAACTCTGTGGGCTGGGCCGTGATCACCGACGAGTACAAGGTGCCCAG
CAAGAAATTCAAGGTGCTGGGCAACACCGACCGGCACAGCATCAAGAAGAACCTGATCGGAGCCCTGCTG
TTCGACAGCGGCGAAACAGCCGAGGCCACCCGGCTGAAGAGAACCGCCAGAAGAAGATACACCAGACGGA
AGAACCGGATCTGCTATCTGCAAGAGATCTTCAGCAACGAGATGGCCAAGGTGGACGACAGCTTCTTCCA
CAGACTGGAAGAGTCCTTCCTGGTGGAAGAGGATAAGAAGCACGAGCGGCACCCCATCTTCGGCAACATC
GTGGACGAGGTGGCCTACCACGAGAAGTACCCCACCATCTACCACCTGAGAAAGAAACTGGTGGACAGCA
CCGACAAGGCCGACCTGCGGCTGATCTATCTGGCCCTGGCCCACATGATCAAGTTCCGGGGCCACTTCCT
GATCGAGGGCGACCTGAACCCCGACAACAGCGACGTGGACAAGCTGTTCATCCAGCTGGTGCAGACCTAC
AACCAGCTGTTCGAGGAAAACCCCATCAACGCCAGCGGCGTGGACGCCAAGGCCATCCTGTCTGCCAGAC
TGAGCAAGAGCAGACGGCTGGAAAATCTGATCGCCCAGCTGCCCGGCGAGAAGAAGAATGGCCTGTTCGG
AAACCTGATTGCCCTGAGCCTGGGCCTGACCCCCAACTTCAAGAGCAACTTCGACCTGGCCGAGGATGCC
AAACTGCAGCTGAGCAAGGACACCTACGACGACGACCTGGACAACCTGCTGGCCCAGATCGGCGACCAGT
ACGCCGACCTGTTTCTGGCCGCCAAGAACCTGTCCGACGCCATCCTGCTGAGCGACATCCTGAGAGTGAA
CACCGAGATCACCAAGGCCCCCCTGAGCGCCTCTATGATCAAGAGATACGACGAGCACCACCAGGACCTG
ACCCTGCTGAAAGCTCTCGTGCGGCAGCAGCTGCCTGAGAAGTACAAAGAGATTTTCTTCGACCAGAGCA
AGAACGGCTACGCCGGCTACATTGACGGCGGAGCCAGCCAGGAAGAGTTCTACAAGTTCATCAAGCCCAT
CCTGGAAAAGATGGACGGCACCGAGGAACTGCTCGTGAAGCTGAACAGAGAGGACCTGCTGCGGAAGCAG
CGGACCTTCGACAACGGCAGCATCCCCCACCAGATCCACCTGGGAGAGCTGCACGCCATTCTGCGGCGGC
AGGAAGATTTTTACCCATTCCTGAAGGACAACCGGGAAAAGATCGAGAAGATCCTGACCTTCCGCATCCC
CTACTACGTGGGCCCTCTGGCCAGGGGAAACAGCAGATTCGCCTGGATGACCAGAAAGAGCGAGGAAACC
ATCACCCCCTGGAACTTCGAGGAAGTGGTGGACAAGGGCGCTTCCGCCCAGAGCTTCATCGAGCGGATGA
CCAACTTCGATAAGAACCTGCCCAACGAGAAGGTGCTGCCCAAGCACAGCCTGCTGTACGAGTACTTCAC
CGTGTATAACGAGCTGACCAAAGTGAAATACGTGACCGAGGGAATGAGAAAGCCCGCCTTCCTGAGCGGC
GAGCAGAAAAAGGCCATCGTGGACCTGCTGTTCAAGACCAACCGGAAAGTGACCGTGAAGCAGCTGAAAG
AGGACTACTTCAAGAAAATCGAGTGCTTCGACTCCGTGGAAATCTCCGGCGTGGAAGATCGGTTCAACGC
CTCCCTGGGCACATACCACGATCTGCTGAAAATTATCAAGGACAAGGACTTCCTGGACAATGAGGAAAAC
GAGGACATTCTGGAAGATATCGTGCTGACCCTGACACTGTTTGAGGACAGAGAGATGATCGAGGAACGGC
TGAAAACCTATGCCCACCTGTTCGACGACAAAGTGATGAAGCAGCTGAAGCGGCGGAGATACACCGGCTG
GGGCAGGCTGAGCCGGAAGCTGATCAACGGCATCCGGGACAAGCAGTCCGGCAAGACAATCCTGGATTTC
CTGAAGTCCGACGGCTTCGCCAACAGAAACTTCATGCAGCTGATCCACGACGACAGCCTGACCTTTAAAG
AGGACATCCAGAAAGCCCAGGTGTCCGGCCAGGGCGATAGCCTGCACGAGCACATTGCCAATCTGGCCGG
CAGCCCCGCCATTAAGAAGGGCATCCTGCAGACAGTGAAGGTGGTGGACGAGCTCGTGAAAGTGATGGGC
CGGCACAAGCCCGAGAACATCGTGATCGAAATGGCCAGAGAGAACCAGACCACCCAGAAGGGACAGAAGA
ACAGCCGCGAGAGAATGAAGCGGATCGAAGAGGGCATCAAAGAGCTGGGCAGCCAGATCCTGAAAGAACA
CCCCGTGGAAAACACCCAGCTGCAGAACGAGAAGCTGTACCTGTACTACCTGCAGAATGGGCGGGATATG
TACGTGGACCAGGAACTGGACATCAACCGGCTGTCCGACTACGATGTGGACCATATCGTGCCTCAGAGCT
TTCTGAAGGACGACTCCATCGACAACAAGGTGCTGACCAGAAGCGACAAGAACCGGGGCAAGAGCGACAA
CGTGCCCTCCGAAGAGGTCGTGAAGAAGATGAAGAACTACTGGCGGCAGCTGCTGAACGCCAAGCTGATT
ACCCAGAGAAAGTTCGACAATCTGACCAAGGCCGAGAGAGGCGGCCTGAGCGAACTGGATAAGGCCGGCT
TCATCAAGAGACAGCTGGTGGAAACCCGGCAGATCACAAAGCACGTGGCACAGATCCTGGACTCCCGGAT
GAACACTAAGTACGACGAGAATGACAAGCTGATCCGGGAAGTGAAAGTGATCACCCTGAAGTCCAAGCTG
GTGTCCGATTTCCGGAAGGATTTCCAGTTTTACAAAGTGCGCGAGATCAACAACTACCACCACGCCCACG
ACGCCTACCTGAACGCCGTCGTGGGAACCGCCCTGATCAAAAAGTACCCTAAGCTGGAAAGCGAGTTCGT
GTACGGCGACTACAAGGTGTACGACGTGCGGAAGATGATCGCCAAGAGCGAGCAGGAAATCGGCAAGGCT
ACCGCCAAGTACTTCTTCTACAGCAACATCATGAACTTTTTCAAGACCGAGATTACCCTGGCCAACGGCG
AGATCCGGAAGCGGCCTCTGATCGAGACAAACGGCGAAACCGGGGAGATCGTGTGGGATAAGGGCCGGGA
TTTTGCCACCGTGCGGAAAGTGCTGAGCATGCCCCAAGTGAATATCGTGAAAAAGACCGAGGTGCAGACA
GGCGGCTTCAGCAAAGAGTCTATCCTGCCCAAGAGGAACAGCGATAAGCTGATCGCCAGAAAGAAGGACT
GGGACCCTAAGAAGTACGGCGGCTTCGACAGCCCCACCGTGGCCTATTCTGTGCTGGTGGTGGCCAAAGT
GGAAAAGGGCAAGTCCAAGAAACTGAAGAGTGTGAAAGAGCTGCTGGGGATCACCATCATGGAAAGAAGC
AGCTTCGAGAAGAATCCCATCGACTTTCTGGAAGCCAAGGGCTACAAAGAAGTGAAAAAGGACCTGATCA
TCAAGCTGCCTAAGTACTCCCTGTTCGAGCTGGAAAACGGCCGGAAGAGAATGCTGGCCTCTGCCGGCGA
ACTGCAGAAGGGAAACGAACTGGCCCTGCCCTCCAAATATGTGAACTTCCTGTACCTGGCCAGCCACTAT
GAGAAGCTGAAGGGCTCCCCCGAGGATAATGAGCAGAAACAGCTGTTTGTGGAACAGCACAAGCACTACC
TGGACGAGATCATCGAGCAGATCAGCGAGTTCTCCAAGAGAGTGATCCTGGCCGACGCTAATCTGGACAA
AGTGCTGTCCGCCTACAACAAGCACCGGGATAAGCCCATCAGAGAGCAGGCCGAGAATATCATCCACCTG
TTTACCCTGACCAATCTGGGAGCCCCTGCCGCCTTCAAGTACTTTGACACCACCATCGACCGGAAGAGGT
ACACCAGCACCAAAGAGGTGCTGGACGCCACCCTGATCCACCAGAGCATCACCGGCCTGTACGAGACACG
GATCGACCTGTCTCAGCTGGGAGGCGACAAGCGACCTGCCGCCACAAAGAAGGCTGGACAGGCTAAGAAG
AAGAAAGATTACAAAGACGATGACGATAAGGGATCCGGCGCAACAAACTTCTCTCTGCTGAAACAAGCCG
GAGATGTCGAAGAGAATCCTGGACCGATGGCCAAGCCTTTGTCTCAAGAAGAATCCACCCTCATTGAAAG
AGCAACGGCTACAATCAACAGCATCCCCATCTCTGAAGACTACAGCGTCGCCAGCGCAGCTCTCTCTAGC
GACGGCCGCATCTTCACTGGTGTCAATGTATATCATTTTACTGGGGGACCTTGTGCAGAACTCGTGGTGC
TGGGCACTGCTGCTGCTGCGGCAGCTGGCAACCTGACTTGTATCGTCGCGATCGGAAATGAGAACAGGGG
CATCTTGAGCCCCTGCGGACGGTGCCGACAGGTGCTTCTCGATCTGCATCCTGGGATCAAAGCCATAGTG
AAGGACAGTGATGGACAGCCGACGGCAGTTGGGATTCGTGAATTGCTGCCCTCTGGTTATGTGTGGGAGG
GCTAAGAATTCGATATCAAGCTTATCGGTAATCAACCTCTGGATTACAAAATTTGTGAAAGATTGACTGG
TATTCTTAACTATGTTGCTCCTTTTACGCTATGTGGATACGCTGCTTTAATGCCTTTGTATCATGCTATT
GCTTCCCGTATGGCTTTCATTTTCTCCTCCTTGTATAAATCCTGGTTGCTGTCTCTTTATGAGGAGTTGT
GGCCCGTTGTCAGGCAACGTGGCGTGGTGTGCACTGTGTTTGCTGACGCAACCCCCACTGGTTGGGGCAT
TGCCACCACCTGTCAGCTCCTTTCCGGGACTTTCGCTTTCCCCCTCCCTATTGCCACGGCGGAACTCATC
GCCGCCTGCCTTGCCCGCTGCTGGACAGGGGCTCGGCTGTTGGGCACTGACAATTCCGTGGTGTTGTCGG
GGAAATCATCGTCCTTTCCTTGGCTGCTCGCCTGTGTTGCCACCTGGATTCTGCGCGGGACGTCCTTCTG
CTACGTCCCTTCGGCCCTCAATCCAGCGGACCTTCCTTCCCGCGGCCTGCTGCCGGCTCTGCGGCCTCTT
CCGCGTCTTCGCCTTCGCCCTCAGACGAGTCGGATCTCCCTTTGGGCCGCCTCCCCGCGTCGACTTTAAG
ACCAATGACTTACAAGGCAGCTGTAGATCTTAGCCACTTTTTAAAAGAAAAGGGGGGACTGGAAGGGCTA
ATTCACTCCCAACGAAGACAAGATCTGCTTTTTGCTTGTACTGGGTC
